>Addgene plasmid #77901 | LATS2 gRNA (BRDN0001487153) | addgene full sequence | sequence record 188618 | Addgene Assembled Sequence
CCCGGGTGCAAAGATGGATAAAGTTTTAAACAGAGAGGAATCTTTGCAGCTAATGGACCTTCTAGGTCTT
GAAAGGAGTGGGAATTGGCTCCGGTGCCCGTCAGTGGGCAGAGCGCACATCGCCCACAGTCCCCGAGAAG
TTGGGGGGAGGGGTCGGCAATTGATCCGGTGCCTAGAGAAGGTGGCGCGGGGTAAACTGGGAAAGTGATG
TCGTGTACTGGCTCCGCCTTTTTCCCGAGGGTGGGGGAGAACCGTATATAAGTGCAGTAGTCGCCGTGAA
CGTTCTTTTTCGCAACGGGTTTGCCGCCAGAACACAGGTAAGTGCCGTGTGTGGTTCCCGCGGGCCTGGC
CTCTTTACGGGTTATGGCCCTTGCGTGCCTTGAATTACTTCCACCTGGCTGCAGTACGTGATTCTTGATC
CCGAGCTTCGGGTTGGAAGTGGGTGGGAGAGTTCGAGGCCTTGCGCTTAAGGAGCCCCTTCGCCTCGTGC
TTGAGTTGAGGCCTGGCCTGGGCGCTGGGGCCGCCGCGTGCGAATCTGGTGGCACCTTCGCGCCTGTCTC
GCTGCTTTCGATAAGTCTCTAGCCATTTAAAATTTTTGATGACCTGCTGCGACGCTTTTTTTCTGGCAAG
ATAGTCTTGTAAATGCGGGCCAAGATCTGCACACTGGTATTTCGGTTTTTGGGGCCGCGGGCGGCGACGG
GGCCCGTGCGTCCCAGCGCACATGTTCGGCGAGGCGGGGCCTGCGAGCGCGGCCACCGAGAATCGGACGG
GGGTAGTCTCAAGCTGGCCGGCCTGCTCTGGTGCCTGGCCTCGCGCCGCCGTGTATCGCCCCGCCCTGGG
CGGCAAGGCTGGCCCGGTCGGCACCAGTTGCGTGAGCGGAAAGATGGCCGCTTCCCGGCCCTGCTGCAGG
GAGCTCAAAATGGAGGACGCGGCGCTCGGGAGAGCGGGCGGGTGAGTCACCCACACAAAGGAAAAGGGCC
TTTCCGTCCTCAGCCGTCGCTTCATGTGACTCCACGGAGTACCGGGCGCCGTCCAGGCACCTCGATTAGT
TCTCGAGCTTTTGGAGTACGTCGTCTTTAGGTTGGGGGGAGGGGTTTTATGCGATGGAGTTTCCCCACAC
TGAGTGGGTGGAGACTGAAGTTAGGCCAGCTTGGCACTTGATGTAATTCTCCTTGGAATTTGCCCTTTTT
GAGTTTGGATCTTGGTTCATTCTCAAGCCTCAGACAGTGGTTCAAAGTTTTTTTCTTCCATTTCAGGTGT
CGTGACGTACGGCCACCATGACCGAGTACAAGCCCACGGTGCGCCTCGCCACCCGCGACGACGTCCCCAG
GGCCGTACGCACCCTCGCCGCCGCGTTCGCCGACTACCCCGCCACGCGCCACACCGTCGATCCGGACCGC
CACATCGAGCGGGTCACCGAGCTGCAAGAACTCTTCCTCACGCGCGTCGGGCTCGACATCGGCAAGGTGT
GGGTCGCGGACGACGGCGCCGCCGTGGCGGTCTGGACCACGCCGGAGAGCGTCGAAGCGGGGGCGGTGTT
CGCCGAGATCGGCCCGCGCATGGCCGAGTTGAGCGGTTCCCGGCTGGCCGCGCAGCAACAGATGGAAGGC
CTCCTGGCGCCGCACCGGCCCAAGGAGCCCGCGTGGTTCCTGGCCACCGTCGGAGTCTCGCCCGACCACC
AGGGCAAGGGTCTGGGCAGCGCCGTCGTGCTCCCCGGAGTGGAGGCGGCCGAGCGCGCCGGGGTGCCCGC
CTTCCTGGAGACCTCCGCGCCCCGCAACCTCCCCTTCTACGAGCGGCTCGGCTTCACCGTCACCGCCGAC
GTCGAGGTGCCCGAAGGACCGCGCACCTGGTGCATGACCCGCAAGCCCGGTGCCTGAACGCGTTAAGTCG
ACAATCAACCTCTGGATTACAAAATTTGTGAAAGATTGACTGGTATTCTTAACTATGTTGCTCCTTTTAC
GCTATGTGGATACGCTGCTTTAATGCCTTTGTATCATGCTATTGCTTCCCGTATGGCTTTCATTTTCTCC
TCCTTGTATAAATCCTGGTTGCTGTCTCTTTATGAGGAGTTGTGGCCCGTTGTCAGGCAACGTGGCGTGG
TGTGCACTGTGTTTGCTGACGCAACCCCCACTGGTTGGGGCATTGCCACCACCTGTCAGCTCCTTTCCGG
GACTTTCGCTTTCCCCCTCCCTATTGCCACGGCGGAACTCATCGCCGCCTGCCTTGCCCGCTGCTGGACA
GGGGCTCGGCTGTTGGGCACTGACAATTCCGTGGTGTTGTCGGGGAAATCATCGTCCTTTCCTTGGCTGC
TCGCCTGTGTTGCCACCTGGATTCTGCGCGGGACGTCCTTCTGCTACGTCCCTTCGGCCCTCAATCCAGC
GGACCTTCCTTCCCGCGGCCTGCTGCCGGCTCTGCGGCCTCTTCCGCGTCTTCGCCTTCGCCCTCAGACG
AGTCGGATCTCCCTTTGGGCCGCCTCCCCGCGTCGACTTTAAGACCAATGACTTACAAGGCAGCTGTAGA
TCTTAGCCACTTTTTAAAAGAAAAGGGGGGACTGGAAGGGCTAATTCACTCCCAACGAAGACAAGATCTG
CTTTTTGCTTGTACTGGGTCTCTCTGGTTAGACCAGATCTGAGCCTGGGAGCTCTCTGGCTAACTAGGGA
ACCCACTGCTTAAGCCTCAATAAAGCTTGCCTTGAGTGCTTCAAGTAGTGTGTGCCCGTCTGTTGTGTGA
CTCTGGTAACTAGAGATCCCTCAGACCCTTTTAGTCAGTGTGGAAAATCTCTAGCAGTACGTATAGTAGT
TCATGTCATCTTATTATTCAGTATTTATAACTTGCAAAGAAATGAATATCAGAGAGTGAGAGGAACTTGT
TTATTGCAGCTTATAATGGTTACAAATAAAGCAATAGCATCACAAATTTCACAAATAAAGCATTTTTTTC
ACTGCATTCTAGTTGTGGTTTGTCCAAACTCATCAATGTATCTTATCATGTCTGGCTCTAGCTATCCCGC
CCCTAACTCCGCCCATCCCGCCCCTAACTCCGCCCAGTTCCGCCCATTCTCCGCCCCATGGCTGACTAAT
TTTTTTTATTTATGCAGAGGCCGAGGCCGCCTCGGCCTCTGAGCTATTCCAGAAGTAGTGAGGAGGCTTT
TTTGGAGGCCTAGGGACGTACCCAATTCGCCCTATAGTGAGTCGTATTACGCGCGCTCACTGGCCGTCGT
TTTACAACGTCGTGACTGGGAAAACCCTGGCGTTACCCAACTTAATCGCCTTGCAGCACATCCCCCTTTC
GCCAGCTGGCGTAATAGCGAAGAGGCCCGCACCGATCGCCCTTCCCAACAGTTGCGCAGCCTGAATGGCG
AATGGG
[124 nt withheld, positions 3367-3490]
C
[91 nt withheld, positions 3492-3582]
A
[49 nt withheld, positions 3584-3632]
CCTTTGACGTTGGAGTCCACGTTCTTT
[37 nt withheld, positions 3660-3696]
ACCCTATCTCGGTCTATTCTTTTGATTTATAAGGGATTTTGCCGATTTCGGCCTATTGGTTAAAAAATGA
GCTGATTTAACAAAAATTTAACGCGAATTTTAACAAAATATTAACGCTTACAATTTAGGTGGCACTTTTC
GGGGAAATGTGCGCGGAACCCCTATTTGTTTATTTTTCTAAATACATTCAAATATGTATCCGCTCATGAG
ACAATAACCCTGATAAATGCTTCAATAATATTGAAAAAGGAAGAGTATGAGTATTCAACATTTCCGTGTC
GCCCTTATTCCCTTTTTTGCGGCATTTTGCCTTCCTGTTTTTGCTCACCCAGAAACGCTGGTGAAAGTAA
AAGATGCTGAAGATCAGTTGGGTGCACGAGTGGGTTACATCGAACTGGATCTCAACAGCGGTAAGATCCT
TGAGAGTTTTCGCCCCGAAGAACGTTTTCCAATGATGAGCACTTTTAAAGTTCTGCTATGTGGCGCGGTA
TTATCCCGTATTGACGCCGGGCAAGAGCAACTCGGTCGCCGCATACACTATTCTCAGAATGACTTGGTTG
AGTACTCACCAGTCACAGAAAAGCATCTTACGGATGGCATGACAGTAAGAGAATTATGCAGTGCTGCCAT
AACCATGAGTGATAACACTGCGGCCAACTTACTTCTGACAACGATCGGAGGACCGAAGGAGCTAACCGCT
TTTTTGCACAACATGGGGGATCATGTAACTCGCCTTGATCGTTGGGAACCGGAGCTGAATGAAGCCATAC
CAAACGACGAGCGTGACACCACGATGCCTGTAGCAATGGCAACAACGTTGCGCAAACTATTAACTGGCGA
ACTACTTACTCTAGCTTCCCGGCAACAATTAATAGACTGGATGGAGGCGGATAAAGTTGCAGGACCACTT
CTGCGCTCGGCCCTTCCGGCTGGCTGGTTTATTGCTGATAAATCTGGAGCCGGTGAGCGTGGGTCTCGCG
GTATCATTGCAGCACTGGGGCCAGATGGTAAGCCCTCCCGTATCGTAGTTATCTACACGACGGGGAGTCA
GGCAACTATGGATGAACGAAATAGACAGATCGCTGAGATAGGTGCCTCACTGATTAAGCATTGGTAACTG
TCAGACCAAGTTTACTCATATATACTTTAGATTGATTTAAAACTTCATTTTTAATTTAAAAGGATCTAGG
TGAAGATCCTTTTTGATAATCTCATGACCAAAATCCCTTAACGTGAGTTTTCGTTCCACTGAGCGTCAGA
CCCCGTAGAAAAGATCAAAGGATCTTCTTGAGATCCTTTTTTTCTGCGCGTAATCTGCTGCTTGCAAACA
AAAAAACCACCGCTACCAGCGGTGGTTTGTTTGCCGGATCAAGAGCTACCAACTCTTTTTCCGAAGGTAA
CTGGCTTCAGCAGAGCGCAGATACCAAATACTGTTCTTCTAGTGTAGCCGTAGTTAGGCCACCACTTCAA
GAACTCTGTAGCACCGCCTACATACCTCGCTCTGCTAATCCTGTTACCAGTGGCTGCTGCCAGTGGCGAT
AAGTCGTGTCTTACCGGGTTGGACTCAAGACGATAGTTACCGGATAAGGCGCAGCGGTCGGGCTGAACGG
GGGGTTCGTGCACACAGCCCAGCTTGGAGCGAACGACCTACACCGAACTGAGATACCTACAGCGTGAGCT
ATGAGAAAGCGCCACGCTTCCCGAAGGGAGAAAGGCGGACAGGTATCCGGTAAGCGGCAGGGTCGGAACA
GGAGAGCGCACGAGGGAGCTTCCAGGGGGAAACGCCTGGTATCTTTATAGTCCTGTCGGGTTTCGCCACC
TCTGACTTGAGCGTCGATTTTTGTGATGCTCGTCAGGGGGGCGGAGCCTATGGAAAAACGCCAGCAACGC
GGCCTTTTTACGGTTCCTGGCCTTTTGCTGGCCTTTTGCTCACATGTTCTTTCCTGCGTTATCCCCTGAT
TCTGTGGATAACCGTATTACCGCCTTTGAGTGAGCTGATACCGCTCGCCGCAGCCGAACGACCGAGCGCA
GCGAGTCAGTGAGCGAGGAAGCGGAAGAGCGCCCAATACGCAAACCGCCTCTCCCCGCGCGTTGGCCGAT
TCATTAATGCAGCTGGCACGACAGGTTTCCCGACTGGAAAGCGGGCAGTGAGCGCAACGCAATTAATGTG
AGTTAGCTCACTCATTAGGCACCCCAGGCTTTACACTTTATGCTTCCGGCTCGTATGTTGTGTGGAATTG
TGAGCGGATAACAATTTCACACAGGAAACAGCTATGACCATGATTACGCCAAGCGCGCAATTAACCCTCA
CTAAAGGGAACAAAAGCTGGAGCTGCAAGCTTAATGTAGTCTTATGCAATACTCTTGTAGTCTTGCAACA
TGGTAACGATGAGTTAGCAACATGCCTTACAAGGAGAGAAAAAGCACCGTGCATGCCGATTGGTGGAAGT
AAGGTGGTACGATCGTGCCTTATTAGGAAGGCAACAGACGGGTCTGACATGGATTGGACGAACCACTGAA
TTGCCGCATTGCAGAGATATTGTATTTAAGTGCCTAGCTCGATACATAAACGGGTCTCTCTGGTTAGACC
AGATCTGAGCCTGGGAGCTCTCTGGCTAACTAGGGAACCCACTGCTTAAGCCTCAATAAAGCTTGCCTTG
AGTGCTTCAAGTAGTGTGTGCCCGTCTGTTGTGTGACTCTGGTAACTAGAGATCCCTCAGACCCTTTTAG
TCAGTGTGGAAAATCTCTAGCAGTGGCGCCCGAACAGGGACTTGAAAGCGAAAGGGAAACCAGAGGAGCT
CTCTCGACGCAGGACTCGGCTTGCTGAAGCGCGCACGGCAAGAGGCGAGGGGCGGCGACTGGTGAGTACG
CCAAAAATTTTGACTAGCGGAGGCTAGAAGGAGAGAGATGGGTGCGAGAGCGTCAGTATTAAGCGGGGGA
GAATTAGATCGCGATGGGAAAAAATTCGGTTAAGGCCAGGGGGAAAGAAAAAATATAAATTAAAACATAT
AGTATGGGCAAGCAGGGAGCTAGAACGATTCGCAGTTAATCCTGGCCTGTTAGAAACATCAGAAGGCTGT
AGACAAATACTGGGACAGCTACAACCATCCCTTCAGACAGGATCAGAAGAACTTAGATCATTATATAATA
CAGTAGCAACCCTCTATTGTGTGCATCAAAGGATAGAGATAAAAGACACCAAGGAAGCTTTAGACAAGAT
AGAGGAAGAGCAAAACAAAAGTAAGACCACCGCACAGCAAGCGGCCGCTGATCTTCAGACCTGGAGGAGG
AGATATGAGGGACAATTGGAGAAGTGAATTATATAAATATAAAGTAGTAAAAATTGAACCATTAGGAGTA
GCACCCACCAAGGCAAAGAGAAGAGTGGTGCAGAGAGAAAAAAGAGCAGTGGGAATAGGAGCTTTGTTCC
TTGGGTTCTTGGGAGCAGCAGGAAGCACTATGGGCGCAGCGTCAATGACGCTGACGGTACAGGCCAGACA
ATTATTGTCTGGTATAGTGCAGCAGCAGAACAATTTGCTGAGGGCTATTGAGGCGCAACAGCATCTGTTG
CAACTCACAGTCTGGGGCATCAAGCAGCTCCAGGCAAGAATCCTGGCTGTGGAAAGATACCTAAAGGATC
AACAGCTCCTGGGGATTTGGGGTTGCTCTGGAAAACTCATTTGCACCACTGCTGTGCCTTGGAATGCTAG
TTGGAGTAATAAATCTCTGGAACAGATTTGGAATCACACGACCTGGATGGAGTGGGACAGAGAAATTAAC
AATTACACAAGCTTAATACACTCCTTAATTGAAGAATCGCAAAACCAGCAAGAAAAGAATGAACAAGAAT
TATTGGAATTAGATAAATGGGCAAGTTTGTGGAATTGGTTTAACATAACAAATTGGCTGTGGTATATAAA
ATTATTCATAATGATAGTAGGAGGCTTGGTAGGTTTAAGAATAGTTTTTGCTGTACTTTCTATAGTGAAT
AGAGTTAGGCAGGGATATTCACCATTATCGTTTCAGACCCACCTCCCAACCCCGAGGGGACCCAGAGAGG
GCCTATTTCCCATGATTCCTTCATATTTGCATATACGATACAAGGCTGTTAGAGAGATAATTAGAATTAA
TTTGACTGTAAACACAAAGATATTAGTACAAAATACGTGACGTAGAAAGTAATAATTTCTTGGGTAGTTT
GCAGTTTTAAAATTATGTTTTAAAATGGACTATCATATGCTTACCGTAACTTGAAAGTATTTCGATTTCT
TGGCTTTATATATCTTGTGGAAAGGACGAAACACCGGTAGGACGCAAACGAATCGCGTTTTAGAGCTAGA
AATAGCAAGTTAAAATAAGGCTAGTCCGTTATCAACTTGAAAAAGTGGCACCGAGTCGGTGCTTTTTTAA
GCTTGGCGTAACTAGATCTTGAGACAAATGGCAGTATTCATCCACAATTTTAAAAGAAAAGGGGGGATTG
GGGGGTACAGTGCAGGGGAAAGAATAGTAGACATAATAGCAACAGACATACAAACTAAAGAATTACAAAA
ACAAATTACAAAAATTCAAAATTTTCGGGTTTATTACAGGGACAGCAGAGATCCACTTTGGCGCCGGCTC
GAGGGGG
Features (pLannotate 1.2.2; 29 found; start..end, strand, type, name):
     14..80      +  CDS            small t antigen (fragment): SV40 (simian virus 40) small t antigen
    106..317     +  promoter       EF-1α core promoter: core promoter for human elongation factor EF-1α
    318..1256    +  intron         EF-1α intron A: intron upstream of the start codon of human EF-1α
   1278..1877    +  CDS            PuroR (fragment): puromycin N-acetyltransferase; pac from Streptomyces; confers resistance to puromycin
   1893..2481    +  misc_feature   WPRE: woodchuck hepatitis virus posttranscriptional regulatory element
   2532..2551    +  misc_feature   cPPT/CTS (fragment): central polypurine tract and central termination sequence of HIV-1
   2553..2786    +  LTR            3' LTR (ΔU3): self-inactivating 3' long terminal repeat (LTR) from HIV-1
   2864..2985    +  polyA_signal   SV40 poly(A) signal: SV40 polyadenylation signal
   3025..3160    +  rep_origin     SV40 ori: SV40 origin of replication
   3181..3199    -  promoter       T7 promoter: promoter for bacteriophage T7 RNA polymerase
   3207..3362    +  CDS            lacZα (fragment): LacZα fragment of β-galactosidase; lacZ fragment
   3367..3795    +  rep_origin     f1 ori (sequence partly withheld): f1 bacteriophage origin of replication; arrow indicates direction of (+) strand synthesis
   3848..3952    +  promoter       AmpR promoter: bla
   3953..4813    +  CDS            AmpR: β-lactamase; bla; confers resistance to ampicillin, carbenicillin, and related antibiotics
   4984..5572    +  rep_origin     ori: high-copy-number ColE1/pMB1/pBR322/pUC origin of replication
   5755..5847    +  CDS            lacI (fragment): lac repressor; lacI; The lac repressor binds to the lac operator to inhibit transcription in E. coli. This inhibition can be relieved by adding lactose or isopropyl-β-D-thiogalactopyranoside (IPTG).
   5860..5881    +  protein_bind   CAP binding site: CAP binding activates transcription in the presence of cAMP. E. coli catabolite activator protein
   5896..5926    +  promoter       lac promoter: promoter for the E. coli lac operon
   5934..5950    +  protein_bind   lac operator: The lac repressor binds to the lac operator to inhibit transcription in E. coli. This inhibition can be relieved by adding lactose or isopropyl-β-D-thiogalactopyranoside (IPTG). lac repressor encoded by lacI
   5995..6013    +  promoter       T3 promoter: promoter for bacteriophage T3 RNA polymerase
   6041..6267    +  promoter       RSV promoter: Rous sarcoma virus enhancer/promoter
   6268..6448    +  LTR            5' LTR (truncated): truncated 5' long terminal repeat (LTR) from HIV-1
   6495..6620    +  misc_feature   HIV-1 Ψ: packaging signal of human immunodeficiency virus type 1
   6604..6967    +  CDS            HIV-1 gag (fragment): gag protein from human immunodeficiency virus 1; gag
   7113..7346    +  misc_feature   RRE: The Rev response element (RRE) of HIV-1 allows for Rev-dependent mRNA export from the nucleus to the cytoplasm.
   7723..7749    +  CDS            Rev (fragment): human immunodeficiency virus 1 (HIV-1) Rev protein; rev; enhances nuclear export of unspliced and incompletely spliced viral mRNAs
   7753..7993    +  promoter       U6 promoter: RNA polymerase III promoter for human U6 snRNA
   8023..8098    +  misc_RNA       gRNA scaffold: guide RNA scaffold for the Streptococcus pyogenes CRISPR/Cas9 system
   8154..8271    +  misc_feature   cPPT/CTS: central polypurine tract and central termination sequence of HIV-1
