[The description below was written by a language model from this plasmid's Addgene catalogue record and pLannotate feature annotations shown in this document.]
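Description:
LATS2 gRNA (BRDN0001487153) is a third-generation lentiviral guide RNA plasmid built on the lentiGuide-Puro backbone and designed to direct Streptococcus pyogenes Cas9 to the human LATS2 gene (also known as KPM), with the guide designed against a LATS2 RefSeq transcript. The 8.3 kb plasmid is maintained in E. coli through a high-copy ColE1/pUC-type origin and β-lactamase (ampicillin resistance). The backbone also carries an f1 origin, an SV40 origin and poly(A) signal, and leftover lac and T7/T3 promoter elements from the parental cloning vector.

The lentiviral transfer cassette begins with an RSV promoter fused to a truncated HIV-1 5' LTR, which makes genomic RNA production Tat-independent. This is followed by the Ψ packaging signal with a partial gag sequence, the Rev response element for Rev-dependent nuclear export, and a cPPT/CTS. The cassette ends in a ΔU3 self-inactivating 3' LTR. Within this unit, a human U6 RNA polymerase III promoter drives the LATS2-specific spacer joined to the SpCas9 gRNA scaffold. A separate EF-1α core promoter with its intron A expresses puromycin N-acetyltransferase, followed by a WPRE to enhance transcript expression, so that transduced mammalian cells can be selected with puromycin.

The plasmid does not encode Cas9, so it is meant to be paired with a separate Cas9 lentivector such as lentiCas9-Blast or used in cells that already express Cas9. It belongs to a set of guides targeting the human kinome that was generated using optimized sgRNA design rules, and it is suited to knockout or loss-of-function studies of LATS2.
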