Addgene plasmid #77901: LATS2 gRNA (BRDN0001487153)
Purpose: 3rd generation lentiviral gRNA plasmid targeting human LATS2
Depositing lab: John Doench & David Root. Depositing organization: Broad Institute. Publication: Optimized sgRNA design to maximize activity and minimize off-target effects of CRISPR-Cas9. Doench JG, Fusi N, Sullender M, Hegde M, Vaimberg EW, Donovan KF, Smith I, Tothova Z, Wilen C, Orchard R, Virgin HW, Listgarten J, Root DE. Nat Biotechnol. 2016 Jan 18. doi: 10.1038/nbt.3437. PubMed 26780180.
Backbone
  Vector backbone: lentiGuide-Puro
  Backbone manufacturer: Zhang Lab (Addgene plasmid # 52963)
  Vector type: Mammalian Expression, Lentiviral, CRISPR
  Selectable markers: Puromycin
Growth in bacteria
  Bacterial resistance: Ampicillin, 100 μg/mL
  Growth temperature: 37°C
  Growth strain: DH5alpha
  Copy number: High Copy
Gene/Insert
  Gene/Insert name: LATS2 (alt names: LATS2; NM_014572.2)
  gRNA/shRNA sequence: GTAGGACGCAAACGAATCGC
  Species: H. sapiens (human)
  Entrez Gene: LATS2 (a.k.a. KPM)
  Promoter: hU6
  Cloning method: Unknown
  Sequencing primers: 5′ U6-F; 3′ pS2-R
Terms and licenses: Academic/Nonprofit Terms; Industry Terms: Not Available to Industry
Depositor comments: The gRNA was designed to target the following Genbank reference sequence(s): NM_014572.2. Note that this plasmid does NOT contain Cas9. It should be used in conjunction with lentiCas9-Blast (Addgene #52962) or otherwise with cell lines already expressing Cas9. Browse the full kinome gRNA library at http://www.addgene.org/pooled-library/broadgpp-human-kinome/ or visit http://www.broadinstitute.org/rnai/public/ for detailed protocols and information.
How to cite: LATS2 gRNA (BRDN0001487153) was a gift from John Doench & David Root (Addgene plasmid # 77901 ; http://n2t.net/addgene:77901 ; RRID:Addgene_77901)
