>Addgene plasmid #77901 | LATS2 gRNA (BRDN0001487153) | depositor partial sequence | sequence record 145361 | Target Sequence
GTAGGACGCAAACGAATCGC
