>Addgene plasmid #77901 | LATS2 gRNA (BRDN0001487153) | addgene partial sequence | sequence record 188617 | hU6-F
AGAAAGTAATAATTTCTTGGGTAGTTTGCAGTTTTAAAATTATGTTTTAAAATGGACTATCATATGCTTA
CCGTAACTTGAAAGTATTTCGATTTCTTGGCTTTATATATCTTGTGGAAAGGACGAAACACCGGTAGGAC
GCAAACGAATCGCGTTTTAGAGCTAGAAATAGCAAGTTAAAATAAGGCTAGTCCGTTATCAACTTGAAAA
AGTGGCACCGAGTCGGTGCTTTTTTAAGCTTGGCGTAACTAGATCTTGAGACAAATGGCAGTATTCATCC
ACAATTTTAAAAGAAAAGGGGGGATTGGGGGGTACAGTGCAGGGGAAAGAATAGTAGACATAATAGCAAC
AGACATACAAACTAAAGAATTACAAAAACAAATTACAAAAATTCAAAATTTTCGGGTTTATTACAGGGAC
AGCAGAGATCCACTTTGGCGCCGGCTCGAGGGGGCCCGGGTGCAAAGATGGATAAAGTTTTAAACAGAGA
GGAATCTTTGCAGCTAATGGACCTTCTAGGTCTTGAAAGGAGTGGGAATTGGCTCCGGTGCCCGTCAGTG
GGCAGAGCGC
